Addgene plasmid #14603: pGEX cycT2b (P#1730)
Depositing lab: Matija Peterlin. Depositing organization: University of California, San Francisco (UCSF). Publication: Transcriptional activity and substrate recognition of cyclin T2 from P-TEFb. Kurosu T, Zhang F, Peterlin BM. Gene. 2004 Dec 8. 343(1):173-9. 10.1016/j.gene.2004.08.027 PubMed 15563843.
Backbone
  Vector backbone: pGEX 4T-1
  Backbone manufacturer: Amersham
  Backbone size w/o insert (bp): 5000
  Vector type: Bacterial Expression
Growth in bacteria
  Bacterial resistance: Ampicillin, 100 μg/mL
  Growth temperature: 37°C
  Growth strain: DH5alpha
  Copy number: High Copy
Gene/Insert
  Gene/Insert name: cycT2 (alt names: hCycT2; cyclin T2; cyclinT2)
  Species: H. sapiens (human)
  Insert size (bp): 2193
  Entrez Gene: CCNT2 (a.k.a. CYCT2)
  Tag / fusion protein: GST (N terminal on backbone)
  Cloning method: Restriction Enzyme; 5′ cloning site EcoRI (not destroyed); 3′ cloning site XbaI (unknown if destroyed)
  Sequencing primers: 5′ pGEX 5'
Terms and licenses: Academic/Nonprofit Terms; Industry Terms: Not Available to Industry
How to cite: pGEX cycT2b (P#1730) was a gift from Matija Peterlin (Addgene plasmid # 14603 ; http://n2t.net/addgene:14603 ; RRID:Addgene_14603)
