[The description below was written by a language model from this plasmid's Addgene catalogue record.]
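Description:
pGEX cycT2b is a bacterial expression plasmid built on the commercial pGEX 4T-1 backbone (about 5 kb without insert) and designed to produce human cyclin T2 as a glutathione S-transferase fusion protein in E. coli. It is maintained as a high-copy plasmid under ampicillin selection. The record supplies no feature table, so individual backbone elements are not itemised. pGEX-series vectors generally drive the GST fusion from an IPTG-inducible tac promoter with a plasmid-borne lac repressor gene, and the 4T series places a thrombin cleavage site between GST and the cloned protein.

The insert is a roughly 2.2 kb human CCNT2 (cyclin T2) coding sequence. The plasmid name suggests it is the T2b isoform, although the catalogue fields list the gene only as cycT2. It was cloned by restriction digestion, with an EcoRI site retained at the 5′ end. The 3′ site is recorded as XbaI, and it is not known whether that site survived cloning. GST is contributed by the backbone at the N terminus, so the expressed fusion can be captured on glutathione resin for purification or for pull-down experiments.

Cyclin T2 is a regulatory subunit of P-TEFb, the positive transcription elongation factor in which a T-type cyclin partners with the kinase CDK9. The associated study concerns the transcriptional activity and substrate recognition of cyclin T2. This fits the use of the plasmid as a source of recombinant GST–cyclin T2 for in vitro binding and biochemical assays, though the record does not list specific applications.
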