>Addgene plasmid #14603 | pGEX cycT2b (P#1730) | addgene partial sequence | sequence record 21191 | pGEX-5 5'-GGGCTGGCAAGCCACGTTTGGTG-3'
NNNNNNNNNNNNCGGATCTGGTTCCGCGTGGATCCCCGGAATTCCCGGGTCGACGGATGGCGTCGGGCCG
TGGAGCTTCTTCTCGCTGGTTCTTTACTCGGGAACAGCTGGAGAACACGCCGAGCCGCCGCTGCGGAGTG
GAGGCGGATAAAGAGCTCTCGTGCCGCCAGCAGGCGGCCAACCTCATCCAGGAGATGGGACAGCGTCTCA
ATGTCTCTCAGCTTACAATAAACACTGCGATTGTTTATATGCACAGGTTTTATATGCACCATTCTTTCAC
CAAATTCAACAAAAATATAATATCGTCTACTGCATTATTTTTGGCTGCAAAAGTGGAAGAACAGGCTCGA
AAACTTGAACATGTTATCAAAGTAGCACATGCTTGTCTTCATCCTCTAGAGCCACTGCTGGATACTAAAT
GTGATGCTTACCTTCAACAGACTCAAGAACTGGTTATACTTGAAGCCATAATGCTACAAACTCTAGGTTT
TGAGATCACCATTGAACACCCACACACAGATGTGGTGAAATGTACCCAGTTAGTAAGAGCAAGCAAGGAT
TTGGCACAGACATCCTATTTCATGGCTACCAACAGTCTGCATCTTACAACCTTCTGTCTTCAGTACAAAC
CAACAGTGATAGCATGTGTATGCATTCATTTGGCTTGCAAATGGTCCAATTGGGAGATCCCTGTATCAAC
TGATGGAAAGCATTGGTGGGAATATGTGGATCCTACAGTTACTCTAGAATTATTAGATGAGCTAACACAT
GAGTTTCTACAAATATTGGNGAAAACGCCTAATAGGTTGAAGAAGATTCNAAACTGGNANGGGCTAATCN
NGGNNGCTAGGAANN
